>Addgene plasmid #73833 | Plekhm1- PH1 pGEX 4T2-GST | addgene partial sequence | sequence record 140180 | pGEX5 5'-GGGCTGGCAAGCCACGTTTGGTG-3'
TCTGGTTCGCGTGGATCCCAGGGGCATAAGAGCTTCCGGGTGGTACACCGGAGACAGATGGGACTGTCCA
ACCCATTCCGGGGTCTCATGAAGCTGGGCACCGTGGAGCGGCGGGGGGCAATGGGCATCTGGAAGGAGCT
CTTCTGCGAGCTCTCCCCGCTGGAGTTCCGCCTCTACCTGAGCAACGAGGAGCACACCTGTGTGGAGAAC
TGCTCGCTGCTTCGCTGTGAGTCTGTGGGGCCAGCCCATAGTGATGGGCGCTTTGAGCTGGTCTTCTCTG
GCAAGAAGCTGGCCCTGCGCGCCTCCTCCCAGGACGAAGCTGAGGACTGGCTGGACCGGGTGCGGGAGGC
CCTGCAGAAGGTCCGGCCTCAGCAGGAGGATGAGTGGGTGAACGTGTGACTCGAGCGGCCGCATCGTGAC
TGACTGACGATCTGCCTCGCGCGTTTCGGTGATGACGGTGAAAACCTCTGACACATGCAGCTCCCGGAGA
CGGTCACAGCTTGTCTGTAAGCGGATGCCGGGAGCAGACAAGCCCGTCAGGGCGCGTCAGCGGGTGTTGG
CGGGTGTCGGGGCGCAGCCATGACCCAGTCACGTAGCGATAGCGGAGTGTATAATTCTTGAAGACGAAAG
GGCCTCGTGATACGCCTATTTTTATAGGTTAATGTCATGATAATAATGGTTTCTTAGACGTCAGGTGGCA
CTTTTCGGGGAAATGTGCGCGGAACCCCTATTTGTTTATTTTTCTAAATACATTCAAATATGTATCCGCT
CATGAGACAATAACCCTGATAAATGCTTCAATAATATTGAAAAAGGAAGAGTATGAGTATTCAACATTTC
CGTGTCGCCCTTATTCCCTTTTTTGCGGCATTTTGCCTTCCTGTTTTTGCTCACCA
