>Addgene plasmid #73833 | Plekhm1- PH1 pGEX 4T2-GST | addgene partial sequence | sequence record 140181 | pGEX3 5'-CCGGGAGCTGCATGTGTCAGAGG-3'
AGGCAGATCGTCAGTCAGTCACGATGCGGCCGCTCGAGTCACACGTTCACCCACTCATCCTCCTGCTGAG
GCCGGACCTTCTGCAGGGCCTCCCGCACCCGGTCCAGCCAGTCCTCAGCTTCGTCCTGGGAGGAGGCGCG
CAGGGCCAGCTTCTTGCCAGAGAAGACCAGCTCAAAGCGCCCATCACTATGGGCTGGCCCCACAGACTCA
CAGCGAAGCAGCGAGCAGTTCTCCACACAGGTGTGCTCCTCGTTGCTCAGGTAGAGGCGGAACTCCAGCG
GGGAGAGCTCGCAGAAGAGCTCCTTCCAGATGCCCATTGCCCCCCGCCGCTCCACGGTGCCCAGCTTCAT
GAGACCCCGGAATGGGTTGGACAGTCCCATCTGTCTCCGGTGTACCACCCGGAAGCTCTTATGCCCCTGG
GATCCACGCGGAACCAGATCCGATTTTGGAGGATGGTCGCCACCACCAAACGTGGCTTGCCAGCCCTGCA
AAGGCCATGCTATATACTTGCTGGATTTCAAGTACTTATCAATTTGTGGGATAGCTTCAATACGTTTTTT
AAAACAAACTAATTTTGGGAACGCATCCAGGCACATTGGGTCCATGTATAAAACAACATCAAGAGCGTCA
TACAACATGAAGTCAGGATGGGTTACATGATCACCATTTAAATATGTTTTATGACATAAACGATCTTCGA
ACATTTTCAGCATTTCAGGTAGCTTGCTAAGAAAATCAACTTTGAGAGTTTCAAAGTCTTTACTATATGC
AATTCTCGAAACACCGTATCTAATATCCAAAACCGCTCCTTCA
