[The description below was written by a language model from this plasmid's Addgene catalogue record.]
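Description:
Plekhm1- PH1 pGEX 4T2-GST is a bacterial expression plasmid built on the commercial pGEX-4T2 backbone (about 4.97 kb), giving a total construct of roughly 5.37 kb. It is propagated in E. coli under ampicillin selection; the record lists the copy number as unknown and includes no feature table, so the origin of replication, promoter and other regulatory elements are not explicitly documented here. Vectors of the pGEX-4T series generally use an IPTG-inducible tac promoter with a plasmid-borne lacI repressor, and they encode a thrombin cleavage site between glutathione S-transferase and the cloning site, but these features should be regarded as properties of the backbone family rather than facts confirmed for this entry.

The insert is an approximately 400 bp fragment of human PLEKHM1 encoding only the first pleckstrin homology (PH1) domain, spanning residues Q513 to V638. It was cloned by restriction digestion between BamHI at the 5′ end and XhoI at the 3′ end (whether these sites survive is not recorded), placing the domain in frame downstream of GST so that the tag sits at the N terminus of the fusion protein. The stated purpose is expression of the PLEKHM1 PH1 domain in bacterial cells. A GST fusion of this kind can be purified on glutathione resin, and isolated domains produced this way are typically used for pull-down or other in vitro binding assays, although the record does not specify a particular downstream application.
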