Addgene plasmid #73833: Plekhm1- PH1 pGEX 4T2-GST
Purpose: Express human Plekhm1 (PH1 domain) in bacterial cells
Depositing lab: Paul Odgren. Depositing organization: University of Massachusetts, Worcester.
Backbone
  Vector backbone: pGEX-4T2
  Backbone manufacturer: GE Healthcare Life Sciences
  Backbone size w/o insert (bp): 4970
  Total vector size (bp): 5370
  Vector type: Bacterial Expression
Growth in bacteria
  Bacterial resistance: Ampicillin, 100 μg/mL
  Growth temperature: 37°C
  Growth strain: DH5alpha
  Copy number: Unknown
Gene/Insert
  Gene/Insert name: Plekhm1
  Species: H. sapiens (human)
  Insert size (bp): 400
  Mutation: to vector was cloned PH1 domain of human Plekhm1 (aa: Q513-V638)
  Entrez Gene: PLEKHM1 (a.k.a. AP162, B2, OPTA3, OPTB6)
  Tag / fusion protein: Gst (N terminal on insert)
  Cloning method: Restriction Enzyme; 5′ cloning site BamH1 (unknown if destroyed); 3′ cloning site Xho1 (unknown if destroyed)
  Sequencing primers: 5′ pGex-5; 3′ pGEX-3
Terms and licenses: Academic/Nonprofit Terms; Industry Terms: Not Available to Industry
How to cite: Plekhm1- PH1 pGEX 4T2-GST was a gift from Paul Odgren (Addgene plasmid # 73833 ; http://n2t.net/addgene:73833 ; RRID:Addgene_73833)
